Addgene plasmid #246929: pEffector-ISDra2 TnpB-artificial CRISPR RNA
Purpose: for E.coli plasmid interference and PAM depletion assays
Depositing lab: Caixia Gao. Depositing organization: Institute of Genetics and Developmental Biology, Chinese Academy of Sciences. Publication: Functional RNA splitting drove the evolutionary emergence of type V CRISPR-Cas systems from transposons. Jin S, Zhu Z, Li Y, Zhang S, Liu Y, Li D, Li Y, Luo Y, Cheng Z, Zhao KT, Gao Q, Yang G, Li H, Liang R, Zhang R, Qiu JL, Zhang YE, Liu JG, Gao C. Cell. 2025 Sep 29:S0092-8674(25)01035-9. doi: 10.1016/j.cell.2025.09.004. PubMed 41027434.
Backbone
  Vector backbone: pEffector
  Vector type: Unspecified
Growth in bacteria
  Bacterial resistance: Kanamycin, 50 μg/mL
  Growth temperature: 37°C
  Growth strain: DH5alpha
  Copy number: High Copy
Gene/Insert
  Gene/Insert name: artificial CRISPR RNA
  Species: Synthetic
  Cloning method: Gibson Cloning
Terms and licenses: Academic/Nonprofit Terms; Industry Terms: Not Available to Industry
How to cite: pEffector-ISDra2 TnpB-artificial CRISPR RNA was a gift from Caixia Gao (Addgene plasmid # 246929 ; http://n2t.net/addgene:246929 ; RRID:Addgene_246929)
