[The description below was written by a language model from this plasmid's Addgene catalogue record and pLannotate feature annotations shown in this document.]
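Description:
pEffector-ISDra2 TnpB-artificial CRISPR RNA is a 6.2 kb bacterial expression plasmid on the pEffector backbone, built for plasmid interference and PAM depletion assays in E. coli. It is selected with kanamycin through a KanR aminoglycoside phosphotransferase gene. The only complete replication origin annotated is p15A. This origin is usually considered medium copy and is compatible with ColE1-type plasmids, which suits a two-plasmid assay where a separate target plasmid must coexist with the effector. The catalogue nevertheless lists the plasmid as high copy. Short fragments of an RSF origin, a bom site, and a tetracycline resistance gene with its promoter are also annotated, and these appear to be backbone remnants.

The feature table suggests two expression units. The constitutive J23119 promoter sits upstream of an unannotated region of roughly 900 bp. A short hit to a composite His/TEV tag follows, and then a 5S rRNA segment and the rrnB T1 terminator. The second unit is IPTG-inducible: a lacI gene with its own promoter supplies repressor for a tac promoter with a symmetric lac operator. This is followed directly by an sTRSV hammerhead ribozyme, which typically cleaves itself off to leave a defined 5' end on the downstream transcript. About 1.2 kb of unannotated sequence comes next, ending near a small Deinococcus radiodurans pckA fragment, consistent with ISDra2-derived sequence from that organism.

Neither the TnpB coding sequence nor the synthetic artificial CRISPR RNA listed as the insert is annotated, so the record does not show which unit carries which. The plasmid name and associated publication indicate that the construct tests whether the transposon-encoded nuclease TnpB can be guided by a split, CRISPR-like RNA.
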