Features (pLannotate 1.2.2; 17 found; start..end, strand, type, name):
      1..40      -  terminator     bacterial terminator (fragment): putative bacterial transcription terminator
     52..867     -  CDS            KanR: aminoglycoside phosphotransferase confers resistance to kanamycin in bacteria or G418 (Geneticin®) in eukaryotes
   1129..1150    +  misc_feature   bom (fragment): basis of mobility region from pBR322
   1249..1304    -  rep_origin     RSF ori (fragment): Plasmids containing the RSF 1030 origin of replication can be propagated in E. coli cells that contain additional plasmids with compatible origins.
   1392..1937    -  rep_origin     p15A ori: Plasmids containing the medium-copy-number p15A origin of replication can be propagated in E. coli cells that contain a second plasmid with the ColE1 origin.
   1976..2094    -  CDS            TcR (fragment): tetracycline efflux protein; tet; confers resistance to tetracycline
   2104..2122    +  promoter       tet promoter (fragment): E. coli promoter for tetracycline efflux protein gene
   2186..2220    +  promoter       J23119(SpeI) promoter: bacterial promoter (Registry of Standard Biological Parts BBa J23119) modified to end with an SpeI site
   3132..3149    +  CDS            capTEV™ (fragment): composite tag for in vivo biotinylation, TEV protease cleavage, and 6xHis tagging
   3256..3371    +  ncRNA          5S rRNA: Accession: RF00001 - 5S ribosomal RNA
   3375..3421    +  terminator     rrnB T1 terminator: transcription terminator T1 from the E. coli rrnB gene
   3451..4530    -  CDS            lacI: LACI_ECOLI - Experimental evidence at protein level: Swiss-Prot protein existence level 1. Repressor of the lactose operon. Binds allolactose as an inducer. From Escherichia coli (strain K12).
   4531..4604    -  promoter       lacI promoter (fragment): lacI
   4665..4693    +  promoter       tac promoter: strong E. coli promoter; hybrid between the trp and lac UV5 promoters
   4699..4718    +  protein_bind   lac operator (symmetric): The lac repressor binds to the lac operator to inhibit transcription in E. coli. This inhibition can be relieved by adding lactose or isopropyl-β-D-thiogalactopyranoside (IPTG). The symmetric lac operator was optimized for tight binding of lac repressor. lac repressor encoded by lacI
   4721..4770    +  misc_RNA       sTRSV HHRz: hammerhead ribozyme from the tobacco ringspot virus satellite RNA (Khvorova et al., 2003)
   5988..6044    -  CDS            pckA (fragment): PCKA_DEIRA - Protein inferred from homology: Swiss-Prot protein existence level 3. Involved in the gluconeogenesis. Catalyzes the conversion of oxaloacetate (OAA) to phosphoenolpyruvate (PEP) through direct phosphoryl transfer between the nucleoside triphosphate and OAA. From Deinococcus radiodurans (strain ATCC 13939 / DSM 20539 / JCM 16871 / LMG 4051 / NBRC 15346 / NCIMB 9279 / R1 / VKM B-1422).
>Addgene plasmid #246929 | pEffector-ISDra2 TnpB-artificial CRISPR RNA | addgene full sequence | sequence record 490430 | Addgene NGS Result
CAGATAAAAAAAATCCTTAGCTTTCGCTAAGGATGATTTCTGCTAGTATTATTAGAAAAACTCATCGAGC
ATCAAATGAAACTGCAATTTATTCATATCAGGATTATCAATACCATATTTTTGAAAAAGCCGTTTCTGTA
ATGAAGGAGAAAACTCACCGAGGCAGTTCCAAAGAATGGCAAGGTCCTGGTAACGGTCTGCGATTCCGAC
CCGTCCAACATCAATACAACCTATTAATTTCCCCTCGTCAAAAATAAGGTTATCAAGTGAGAAATCACCA
TGAGTGACGACTGAATCCGGTGAGAATGGCAAGAGCTTGTGCATTTCTTTCCAGACTTGTTCAACAGGCC
AGCCATTACGCTCGTCATCAAAATCACTCGCATCAACCAAACCGTTATTCATGCGTGATTGCGCCTGAGC
AAGACGAAATACACGATCGCTGTTAAAAGGACAATTACAAACAGGAATCGAATGTAACCGGCGCAGGAAC
ACGGCCAGCGCATCAACAATATTTTCACCTGAATCAGGATATTCTTCTAATACCTGGAAGGCTGTTTTCC
CAGGAATCGCGGTGGTGAGTAACCACGCATCATCAGGAGTACGGATAAAATGCTTGATGGTCGGGAGAGG
CATAAACTCCGTCAGCCAGTTGAGACGGACCATCTCATCTGTAACATCATTGGCAACGCTACCTTTGCCA
TGTTTCAGAAACAACTCTGGCGCATCGGGCTTCCCATACAAGCGATAGATTGTCGCACCTGATTGCCCGA
CATTATCGCGAGCCCATTTATACCCATATAAATCAGCGTCCATGTTGGAGTTTAAGCGCGGACGGGAGCA
AGACGTTTCCCGTTGAATATGGCTCATAACACCCCTTGTATTACTGTTTATGTAAGCAGACAGTTTTATT
GTTCATGATGATATATTTTTATCTTGTGCAATGTAACATCAGAGATTTTGAGACACAACGTGGCTTTGTT
GAATAAATCGAACTTTTGCTGAGTTGAAGGATCAGCTCTAGTAGTTACATTGTCGATCTGTTCATGGTGA
ACAGCTTTGAATGCACCAAAAACTCGTAAAAGCTCTGATGTATCTATCTTTTTTACACCGTTTTCATCTG
TGCATAGCTAGCGGAGTGTATACTGGCTTACTATGTTGGCACTGATGAGGGTGTCAGTGAAGTGCTTCAT
GTGGCAGGAGAAAAAAGGCTGCACCGGTGCGTCAGCAGAATATGTGATACAGGATATATTCCGCTTCCTC
GCTCACTGACTCGCTACGCTCGGTCGTTCGACTGCGGCGAGCGGAAATGGCTTACGAACGGGGCGGAGAT
TTCCTGGAAGATGCCAGGAAGATACTTAACAGGGAAGTGAGAGGGCCGCGGCAAAGCCGTTTTTCCATAG
GCTCCGCCCCCCTGACAAGCATCACGAAATCTGACGCTCAAATCAGTGGTGGCGAAACCCGACAGGACTA
TAAAGATACCAGGCGTTTCCCCCTGGCGGCTCCCTCGTGCGCTCTCCTGTTCCTGCCTTTCGGTTTACCG
GTGTCATTCCGCTGTTATGGCCGCGTTTGTCTCATTCCACGCCTGACACTCAGTTCCGGGTAGGCAGTTC
GCTCCAAGCTGGACTGTATGCACGAACCCCCCGTTCAGTCCGACCGCTGCGCCTTATCCGGTAACTATCG
TCTTGAGTCCAACCCGGAAAGACATGCAAAAGCACCACTGGCAGCAGCCACTGGTAATTGATTTAGAGGA
GTTAGTCTTGAAGTCATGCGCCGGTTAAGGCTAAACTGAAAGGACAAGTTTTGGTGACTGCGCTCCTCCA
AGCCAGTTACCTCGGTTCAAAGAGTTGGTAGCTCAGAGAACCTTCGAAAAACCGCCCTGCAAGGCGGTTT
TTTCGTTTTCAGAGCAAGAGATTACGCGCAGACCAAAACGATCTCAAGAAGATCATCTTATTAATCAGAT
AAAATATTTCTAGGATCATGAGCCCGAAGTGGCGAGCCCGATCTTCCCCATCGGTGATGTCGGCGATATA
GGCGCCAGCAACCGCACCTGTGGCGCCGGTGATGCCGGCCACGATGCGTCCGGCGTAGAGGATCTGCTCA
TGTTTGACAGCTTATCATCGATGCATAATGTGCCTGTCAAATGGACGAAGCAGGGATTCTGCAAACCCTA
TGCTACTCCCACGAGTTGACAGCTAGCTCAGTCCTAGGTATAATACTAGTGAAGCACTTCACAGAAGTGC
ATGGAGCAGAAGGTGATCGACAGCAACAAGTGAGCGGACGCAACTAGAAGCACTTCACAGAAGTGCATGG
AGCAGAAGCGCACTCCGTCTCTGCCCTGTCAAGGCAGCTGTTTTGCAAGTTCGATTATACCTTTGGGGTA
AATGGTTGTCAATGGCGGGCCCGCGACAGAAAATAGGAAGCCTTTCTCTGCACATTCAACAAACAACATT
TACAGAATGCCCCAATTATGTTATACTAATGTTGCCTTGCAATAATGTGAACGTGAAATGGAGGGATGTC
TGTGGGATTCAAGAATCCCGAAGTGAAGAATCTTGCCGTCCGTACATGGACTTGCCCGAACTGTGGGGAA
ACCCATGACCGAGACGAGAACGCTGCGCTGAACATTCGGCGTGAAGCGTTGGTGGGAGGTCTGTCCCCAC
CTTAAACGCTCATGGAGGCTATGTCAGACCTGCTTCGGCGGGCAATGGTCTGCGAAGTGAGAACCATGCA
TTTCTGTGAACTGCTTCCAAAACGCACTGCTTCATTATAATCCTCCCTGTGCAGTTCTGCCGAAGCACTT
CACAGAAGTGCATGGAGCAGAAGGTGATCGACAGCAACAAGTGAGCGGACGCAACTAGAAGCACTTCACA
GAAGTGCATGGAGCAGAAGAAGTCGTTTATAGCGGTTTGTTTACAGGGAGTTAGAAGCACATTTCAATTT
TTCAGTAAAACTCCTCCAGCTTTGCAGCTGGGGGAGTTTTTTACTCCCCTCTTGACAATTATCTTCTACG
TCTGTAGAATATAATCAAACTACAACCGTAGAAGATATTCACAGAAGGGAGGATAACGCTATGGAAGCTT
GGGCCCGAACAAAAACTCATCTCAGAAGAGGATCTGAATAGCGCCGTCGACCATCATCATCATCATCATT
GAGTTTAAACGGTCTACAGCTTGGCTGTTTTGGCGGATGAGAGAAGATTTTCAGCCTGATACAGATTAAA
TCAGAACGCAGAAGCGGTCTGATAAAACAGAATTTGCCTGGCGGCAGTAGCGCGGTGGTCCCACCTGACC
CCATGCCGAACTCAGAAGTGAAACGCCGTAGCGCCGATGGTAGTGTGGGGTCTACCCATGCGAGAGTAGG
GAACTGCCAGGCATCAAATAAAACGAAAGGCTCAGTCGAAAGACTGGGCCTTTCGTTTTATCTGTTGTTT
GTCGGTGAACTGAATTCTCACTGCCCGCTTTCCAGTCGGGAAACCTGTCGTGCCAGCTGCATTAATGAAT
CGGCCAACGCGCGGGGAGAGGCGGTTTGCGTATTGGGCGCCAGGGTGGTTTTTCTTTTCACCAGTGAGAC
TGGCAACAGCTGATTGCCCTTCACCGCCTGGCCCTGAGAGAGTTGCAGCAAGCGGTCCACGCTGGTTTGC
CCCAGCAGGCGAAAATCCTGTTTGATGGTGGTTAACGGCGGGATATAACATGAGCTATCTTCGGTATCGT
CGTATCCCACTACCGAGATATCCGCACCAACGCGCAGCCCGGACTCGGTAATGGCGCGCATTGCGCCCAG
CGCCATCTGATCGTTGGCAACCAGCATCGCAGTGGGAACGATGCCCTCATTCAGCATTTGCATGGTTTGT
TGAAAACCGGACATGGCACTCCAGTCGCCTTCCCGTTCCGCTATCGGCTGAATTTGATTGCGAGTGAGAT
ATTTATGCCAGCCAGCCAGACGCAGACGCGCCGAGACAGAACTTAATGGGCCCGCTAACAGCGCGATTTG
CTGGTGACCCAATGCGACCAGATGCTCCACGCCCAGTCGCGTACCGTCCTCATGGGAGAAAATAATACTG
TTGATGGGTGTCTGGTCAGAGACATCAAGAAATAACGCCGGAACATTAGTGCAGGCAGCTTCCACAGCAA
TGGCATCCTGGTCATCCAGCGGATAGTTAATGATCAGCCCACTGACGCGTTGCGCGAGAAGATTGTGCAC
CGCCGCTTTACAGGCTTCGACGCCGCTTCGTTCTACCATCGACACCACCACGCTGGCACCCAGTTGATCG
GCGCGAGATTTAATCGCCGCGACAATTTGCGACGGCGCGTGCAGGGCCAGACTGGAGGTGGCAACTCCAA
TCAGCAACGACTGTTTGCCCGCCAGTTGTTGTGCCACGCGGTTGGGAATGTAATTCAGCTCCGCCATCGC
CGCTTCCACTTTTTCCCGCGTTTTCGCAGAAACGTGGCTGGCCTGGTTCACCACGCGGGAAACGGTCTGA
TAAGAGACACCGGCATACTCTGCGACATCGTATAACGTTACTGGTTTCATATTCACCACCCTGAATTGAC
TCTCTTCCGGGCGCTATCATGCCATACCGCGAAAGGTTTTGCGCCATTCGATGGCGCGCCGCTTCGTCAG
GCCACATAGCTTTCTTGTTCTGATCGGAACGATCGTTGGCTGTGTTGACAATTAATCATCGGCTCGTATA
ATGTGTGGAATTGTGAGCGCTCACAATTAGCTGTCACCGGATGTGCTTTCCGGTCTGATGAGTCCGTGAG
GACGAAACAGCCTCTACAAATAATTTTGTTTAAAGATCTAAAATAAGGAGGAAAAAAAAATGATAAGGAA
TAAGGCTTTCGTGGTCAGGCTGTACCCAAATGCGGCTCAGACTGAACTGATTAACCGCACGCTGGGTAGC
GCAAGGTTCGTCTACAACCACTTCCTTGCCCGTCGCATTGCGGCCTACAAGGAAAGCGGGAAGGGACTGA
CCTACGGGCAAACGAGTAGCGAACTGACCCTTCTGAAGCAGGCTGAAGAAACCTCCTGGCTCTCGGAAGT
AGATAAGTTTGCTTTGCAGAACTCGCTGAAAAACCTTGAGACCGCGTACAAGAACTTCTTTCGGACTGTG
AAGCAGTCCGGTAAAAAGGTAGGATTCCCACGTTTCAGAAAGAAGCGCACGGGAGAGTCCTACCGGACTC
AATTCACCAACAACAACATCCAAATTGGGGAAGGTAGGCTCAAACTTCCTAAGCTGGGATGGGTGAAAAC
CAAGGGCCAGCAGGATATTCAAGGGAAGATTCTGAATGTCACTGTGCGCCGTATTCACGAAGGCCATTAC
GAAGCGTCCGTTCTCTGTGAAGTCGAGATTCCCTACCTGCCTGCGGCTCCCAAGTTTGCAGCGGGTGTGG
ATGTCGGCATCAAGGATTTTGCCATCGTGACCGATGGCGTGAGGTTTAAGCATGAACAGAATCCGAAATA
TTACCGCTCCACCCTGAAAAGACTTCGTAAAGCTCAGCAAACCCTGTCCAGACGGAAGAAGGGCAGCGCA
CGTTACGGGAAAGCGAAAACCAAGCTGGCTCGGATTCACAAGCGCATTGTCAATAAGCGTCAGGATTTCC
TTCACAAGCTCACCACCTCCCTGGTGCGTGAGTACGAAATCATCGGAACCGAACACCTTAAACCCGACAA
CATGCGGAAAAATCGCCGCCTTGCACTGAGCATCAGTGATGCGGGCTGGGGTGAGTTCATCCGGCAGTTG
GAATACAAGGCAGCGTGGTACGGGCGACTGGTATCTAAAGTCAGCCCCTACTTTCCATCTAGCCAGTTGT
GTCATGACTGCGGATTCAAGAATCCCGAAGTGAAGAATCTTGCCGTCCGTACATGGACTTGCCCGAACTG
TGGGGAAACCCATGACCGAGACGAGAACGCTGCGCTGAACATTCGGCGTGAAGCGTTGGTGGCTGCGGGA
ATCTCAGACACCTTAAACGCTCATGGAGGCTATGTCAGACCTGCTTCGGCGGGCAATGGTCTGCGAAGTG
AGAATCACGCGACTTTAGTCGTGTGACTCGAGGAGCTCAAATAAAGCCCTGAGTTTAACCGCTCGGGGCT
TTTTGCGTTTCTGAGTAGGACAAATCCGCCGGGAGCGGATTTGAACGTTGCGAAGCAACGGCCCGGAGGG
TGGCGGGCAGGACGCCCGCCATAAACTGCCAGGCATCA
